>Addgene plasmid #138415 | pHdCas9-mammalian | addgene full sequence | sequence record 273580 | Addgene NGS Result
ATATGCCAAGTACGCCCCCTATTGACGTCAATGACGGTAAATGGCCCGCCTGGCATTATGCCCAGTACAT
GACCTTATGGGACTTTCCTACTTGGCAGTACATCTACGTATTAGTCATCGCTATTACCATGGTGATGCGG
TTTTGGCAGTACATCAATGGGCGTGGATAGCGGTTTGACTCACGGGGATTTCCAAGTCTCCACCCCATTG
ACGTCAATGGGAGTTTGTTTTGGCACCAAAATCAACGGGACTTTCCAAAATGTCGTAACAACTCCGCCCC
ATTGACGCAAATGGGCGGTAGGCGTGTACGGTGGGAGGTCTATATAAGCAGAGCTGGTTTAGTGAACCGT
CAGATCCGCTAGAGATCCGCGGCCGCTAATACGACTCACTATAGGGAGAGCCGCCACCATGGACTACAAA
GACCATGACGGTGATTATAAAGATCATGACATCGATTACAAGGATGACGATGACAAGATGGCCCCCAAGA
AGAAGAGGAAGGTGGGCATTCACCGCGGGGTACCTGGAGGTTCTGGATCCATGGAAAAAAAGGAATTTCG
TGTTTTGATAAAATACTGTTTTCTGAAGGGAAAAAATACAGTGGAAGCAAAAACTTGGCTTGATAATGAG
TTTCCGGACTCTGCCCCAGGGAAATCAACAATAATTGATTGGTATGCAAAATTCAAGCGTGGTGAAATGA
GCACGGAGGACGGTGAACGCAGTGGACGCCCGAAAGAGGTGGTTACCGACGAAAACATCAAAAAAATCCA
CAAAATGATTTTGAATGACCGTAAAATGAAGTTGATCGAGATAGCAGAGGCCTTAAAGATATCAAAGGAA
CGTGTTGGTCATATCATTCATCAATATTTGGATATGCGGAAGCTCTGTGCGAAATGGGTGCCGCGCGAGC
TCACATTTGACCAAAAACAACGACGTGTTGATGATTCTAAGCGGTGTTTGCAGCTGTTAACTCGTAATAC
ACCCGAGTTTTTCCGTCGATATGTGACAATGGATGAAACATGGCTCCATCACTACACTCCTGAGTCCAAT
CGACAGTCGGCTGAGTGGACAGCGACCGGTGAACCGTCTCCGAAGCGTGGAAAGACTCAAAAGTCCGCTG
GCAAAGTAATGGCCTCTGTTTTTTGGGATGCGCATGGAATAATTTTTATCGATTATCTTGAGAAGGGAAA
AACCATCAACAGTGACTATTATATGGCGTTATTGGAGCGTTTGAAGGTCGAAATCGCGGCAAAACGGCCC
CACATGAAGAAGAAAAAAGTGTTGTTCCACCAAGACAACGCACCGTGCCACAAGTCATTGAGAACGATGG
CAAAAATTCATGAATTGGGCTTCGAATTGCTTCCCCACCCGCCGTATTCTCCAGATCTGGCCCCCAGCGA
CTTTTTCTTGTTCTCAGACCTCAAAAGGATGCTCGCAGGGAAAAAATTTGGCTGCAATGAAGAGGTGATC
GCCGAAACTGAGGCCTATTTTGAGGCAAAACCGAAGGAGTACTACCAAAATGGTATCAAAAAATTGGAAG
GTCGTTATAATCGTTGTATCGCTCTTGAAGGGAACTATGTTGAAAGCGGCAGCGAGACTCCCGGGACCTC
AGAGTCCGCCACACCCGAAAGTGATAAAAAGTATTCTATTGGTTTAGCTATCGGCACTAATTCCGTTGGA
TGGGCTGTCATAACCGATGAATACAAAGTACCTTCAAAGAAATTTAAGGTGTTGGGGAACACAGACCGTC
ATTCGATTAAAAAGAATCTTATCGGTGCCCTCCTATTCGATAGTGGCGAAACGGCAGAGGCGACTCGCCT
GAAACGAACCGCTCGGAGAAGGTATACACGTCGCAAGAACCGAATATGTTACTTACAAGAAATTTTTAGC
AATGAGATGGCCAAAGTTGACGATTCTTTCTTTCACCGTTTGGAAGAGTCCTTCCTTGTCGAAGAGGACA
AGAAACATGAACGGCACCCCATCTTTGGAAACATAGTAGATGAGGTGGCATATCATGAAAAGTACCCAAC
GATTTATCACCTCAGAAAAAAGCTAGTTGACTCAACTGATAAAGCGGACCTGAGGTTAATCTACTTGGCT
CTTGCCCATATGATAAAGTTCCGTGGGCACTTTCTCATTGAGGGTGATCTAAATCCGGACAACTCGGATG
TCGACAAACTGTTCATCCAGTTAGTACAAACCTATAATCAGTTGTTTGAAGAGAACCCTATAAATGCAAG
TGGCGTGGATGCGAAGGCTATTCTTAGCGCCCGCCTCTCTAAATCCCGACGGCTAGAAAACCTGATCGCA
CAATTACCCGGAGAGAAGAAAAATGGGTTGTTCGGTAACCTTATAGCGCTCTCACTAGGCCTGACACCAA
ATTTTAAGTCGAACTTCGACTTAGCTGAAGATGCCAAATTGCAGCTTAGTAAGGACACGTACGATGACGA
TCTCGACAATCTACTGGCACAAATTGGAGATCAGTATGCGGACTTATTTTTGGCTGCCAAAAACCTTAGC
GATGCAATCCTCCTATCTGACATACTGAGAGTTAATACTGAGATTACCAAGGCGCCGTTATCCGCTTCAA
TGATCAAAAGGTACGATGAACATCACCAAGACTTGACACTTCTCAAGGCCCTAGTCCGTCAGCAACTGCC
TGAGAAATATAAGGAAATATTCTTTGATCAGTCGAAAAACGGGTACGCAGGTTATATTGACGGCGGAGCG
AGTCAAGAGGAATTCTACAAGTTTATCAAACCCATATTAGAGAAGATGGATGGGACGGAAGAGTTGCTTG
TAAAACTCAATCGCGAAGATCTACTGCGAAAGCAGCGGACTTTCGACAACGGTAGCATTCCACATCAAAT
CCACTTAGGCGAATTGCATGCTATACTTAGAAGGCAGGAGGATTTTTATCCGTTCCTCAAAGACAATCGT
GAAAAGATTGAGAAAATCCTAACCTTTCGCATACCTTACTATGTGGGACCCCTGGCCCGAGGGAACTCTC
GGTTCGCATGGATGACAAGAAAGTCCGAAGAAACGATTACTCCATGGAATTTTGAGGAAGTTGTCGATAA
AGGTGCGTCAGCTCAATCGTTCATCGAGAGGATGACCAACTTTGACAAGAATTTACCGAACGAAAAAGTA
TTGCCTAAGCACAGTTTACTTTACGAGTATTTCACAGTGTACAATGAACTCACGAAAGTTAAGTATGTCA
CTGAGGGCATGCGTAAACCCGCCTTTCTAAGCGGAGAACAGAAGAAAGCAATAGTAGATCTGTTATTCAA
GACCAACCGCAAAGTGACAGTTAAGCAATTGAAAGAGGACTACTTTAAGAAAATTGAATGCTTCGATTCT
GTCGAGATCTCCGGGGTAGAAGATCGATTTAATGCGTCACTTGGTACGTATCATGACCTCCTAAAGATAA
TTAAAGATAAGGACTTCCTGGATAACGAAGAGAATGAAGATATCTTAGAAGATATAGTGTTGACTCTTAC
CCTCTTTGAAGATCGGGAAATGATTGAGGAAAGACTAAAAACATACGCTCACCTGTTCGACGATAAGGTT
ATGAAACAGTTAAAGAGGCGTCGCTATACGGGCTGGGGACGATTGTCGCGGAAACTTATCAACGGGATAA
GAGACAAGCAAAGTGGTAAAACTATTCTCGATTTTCTAAAGAGCGACGGCTTCGCCAATAGGAACTTTAT
GCAGCTGATCCATGATGACTCTTTAACCTTCAAAGAGGATATACAAAAGGCACAGGTTTCCGGACAAGGG
GACTCATTGCACGAACATATTGCGAATCTTGCTGGTTCGCCAGCCATCAAAAAGGGCATACTCCAGACAG
TCAAAGTAGTGGATGAGCTAGTTAAGGTCATGGGACGTCACAAACCGGAAAACATTGTAATCGAGATGGC
ACGCGAAAATCAAACGACTCAGAAGGGGCAAAAAAACAGTCGAGAGCGGATGAAGAGAATAGAAGAGGGT
ATTAAAGAACTGGGCAGCCAGATCTTAAAGGAGCATCCTGTGGAAAATACCCAATTGCAGAACGAGAAAC
TTTACCTCTATTACCTACAAAATGGAAGGGACATGTATGTTGATCAGGAACTGGACATAAACCGTTTATC
TGATTACGACGTCGATGCCATTGTACCCCAATCCTTTTTGAAGGACGATTCAATCGACAATAAAGTGCTT
ACACGCTCGGATAAGAACCGAGGGAAAAGTGACAATGTTCCAAGCGAGGAAGTCGTAAAGAAAATGAAGA
ACTATTGGCGGCAGCTCCTAAATGCGAAACTGATAACGCAAAGAAAGTTCGATAACTTAACTAAAGCTGA
GAGGGGTGGCTTGTCTGAACTTGACAAGGCCGGATTTATTAAACGTCAGCTCGTGGAAACCCGCCAAATC
ACAAAGCATGTTGCACAGATACTAGATTCCCGAATGAATACGAAATACGACGAGAACGATAAGCTGATTC
GGGAAGTCAAAGTAATCACTTTAAAGTCAAAATTGGTGTCGGACTTCAGAAAGGATTTTCAATTCTATAA
AGTTAGGGAGATAAATAACTACCACCATGCGCACGACGCTTATCTTAATGCCGTCGTAGGGACCGCACTC
ATTAAGAAATACCCGAAGCTAGAAAGTGAGTTTGTGTATGGTGATTACAAAGTTTATGACGTCCGTAAGA
TGATCGCGAAAAGCGAACAGGAGATAGGCAAGGCTACAGCCAAATACTTCTTTTATTCTAACATTATGAA
TTTCTTTAAGACGGAAATCACTCTGGCAAACGGAGAGATACGCAAACGACCTTTAATTGAAACCAATGGG
GAGACAGGTGAAATCGTATGGGATAAGGGCCGGGACTTCGCGACGGTGAGAAAAGTTTTGTCCATGCCCC
AAGTCAACATAGTAAAGAAAACTGAGGTGCAGACCGGAGGGTTTTCAAAGGAATCGATTCTTCCAAAAAG
GAATAGTGATAAGCTCATCGCTCGTAAAAAGGACTGGGACCCGAAAAAGTACGGTGGCTTCGATAGCCCT
ACAGTTGCCTATTCTGTCCTAGTAGTGGCAAAAGTTGAGAAGGGAAAATCCAAGAAACTGAAGTCAGTCA
AAGAATTATTGGGGATAACGATTATGGAGCGCTCGTCTTTTGAAAAGAACCCCATCGACTTCCTTGAGGC
GAAAGGTTACAAGGAAGTAAAAAAGGATCTCATAATTAAACTACCAAAGTATAGTCTGTTTGAGTTAGAA
AATGGCCGAAAACGGATGTTGGCTAGCGCCGGAGAGCTTCAAAAGGGGAACGAACTCGCACTACCGTCTA
AATACGTGAATTTCCTGTATTTAGCGTCCCATTACGAGAAGTTGAAAGGTTCACCTGAAGATAACGAACA
GAAGCAACTTTTTGTTGAGCAGCACAAACATTATCTCGACGAAATCATAGAGCAAATTTCGGAATTCAGT
AAGAGAGTCATCCTAGCTGATGCCAATCTGGACAAAGTATTAAGCGCATACAACAAGCACAGGGATAAAC
CCATACGTGAGCAGGCGGAAAATATTATCCATTTGTTTACTCTTACCAACCTCGGCGCTCCAGCCGCATT
CAAGTATTTTGACACAACGATAGATCGCAAACGATACACTTCTACCAAGGAGGTGCTAGACGCGACACTG
ATTCACCAATCCATCACGGGATTATATGAAACTCGGATAGATTTGTCACAGCTTGGGGGTGACTGACCGG
TCATCATCACCATCACCATTGAGTTTAAACCCGCTGATCAGCCTCGACTGTGCCTTCTAGTTGCCAGCCA
TCTGTTGTTTGCCCCTCCCCCGTGCCTTCCTTGACCCTGGAAGGTGCCACTCCCACTGTCCTTTCCTAAT
AAAATGAGGAAATTGCATCGCATTGTCTGAGTAGGTGTCATTCTATTCTGGGGGGTGGGGTGGGGCAGGA
CAGCAAGGGGGAGGATTGGGAAGACAATAGCAGGCATGCTGGGGATGCGGTGGGCTCTATGGCTTCTGAG
GCGGAAAGAACCAGCTGGGGCTCGATACCGTCGACCTCTAGCTAGAGCTTGGCGTAATCATGGTCATAGC
TGTTTCCTGTGTGAAATTGTTATCCGCTCACAATTCCACACAACATACGAGCCGGAAGCATAAAGTGTAA
AGCCTAGGGTGCCTAATGAGTGAGCTAACTCACATTAATTGCGTTGCGCTCACTGCCCGCTTTCCAGTCG
GGAAACCTGTCGTGCCAGCTGCATTAATGAATCGGCCAACGCGCGGGGAGAGGCGGTTTGCGTATTGGGC
GCTCTTCCGCTTCCTCGCTCACTGACTCGCTGCGCTCGGTCGTTCGGCTGCGGCGAGCGGTATCAGCTCA
CTCAAAGGCGGTAATACGGTTATCCACAGAATCAGGGGATAACGCAGGAAAGAACATGTGAGCAAAAGGC
CAGCAAAAGGCCAGGAACCGTAAAAAGGCCGCGTTGCTGGCGTTTTTCCATAGGCTCCGCCCCCCTGACG
AGCATCACAAAAATCGACGCTCAAGTCAGAGGTGGCGAAACCCGACAGGACTATAAAGATACCAGGCGTT
TCCCCCTGGAAGCTCCCTCGTGCGCTCTCCTGTTCCGACCCTGCCGCTTACCGGATACCTGTCCGCCTTT
CTCCCTTCGGGAAGCGTGGCGCTTTCTCATAGCTCACGCTGTAGGTATCTCAGTTCGGTGTAGGTCGTTC
GCTCCAAGCTGGGCTGTGTGCACGAACCCCCCGTTCAGCCCGACCGCTGCGCCTTATCCGGTAACTATCG
TCTTGAGTCCAACCCGGTAAGACACGACTTATCGCCACTGGCAGCAGCCACTGGTAACAGGATTAGCAGA
GCGAGGTATGTAGGCGGTGCTACAGAGTTCTTGAAGTGGTGGCCTAACTACGGCTACACTAGAAGAACAG
TATTTGGTATCTGCGCTCTGCTGAAGCCAGTTACCTTCGGAAAAAGAGTTGGTAGCTCTTGATCCGGCAA
ACAAACCACCGCTGGTAGCGGTGGTTTTTTTGTTTGCAAGCAGCAGATTACGCGCAGAAAAAAAGGATCT
CAAGAAGATCCTTTGATCTTTTCTACGGGGTCTGACGCTCAGTGGAACGAAAACTCACGTTAAGGGATTT
TGGTCATGAGATTATCAAAAAGGATCTTCACCTAGATCCTTTTAAATTAAAAATGAAGTTTTAAATCAAT
CTAAAGTATATATGAGTAAACTTGGTCTGACAGTTACCAATGCTTAATCAGTGAGGCACCTATCTCAGCG
ATCTGTCTATTTCGTTCATCCATAGTTGCCTGACTCCCCGTCGTGTAGATAACTACGATACGGGAGGGCT
TACCATCTGGCCCCAGTGCTGCAATGATACCGCGAGACCCACGCTCACCGGCTCCAGATTTATCAGCAAT
AAACCAGCCAGCCGGAAGGGCCGAGCGCAGAAGTGGTCCTGCAACTTTATCCGCCTCCATCCAGTCTATT
AATTGTTGCCGGGAAGCTAGAGTAAGTAGTTCGCCAGTTAATAGTTTGCGCAACGTTGTTGCCATTGCTA
CAGGCATCGTGGTGTCACGCTCGTCGTTTGGTATGGCTTCATTCAGCTCCGGTTCCCAACGATCAAGGCG
AGTTACATGATCCCCCATGTTGTGCAAAAAAGCGGTTAGCTCCTTCGGTCCTCCGATCGTTGTCAGAAGT
AAGTTGGCCGCAGTGTTATCACTCATGGTTATGGCAGCACTGCATAATTCTCTTACTGTCATGCCATCCG
TAAGATGCTTTTCTGTGACTGGTGAGTACTCAACCAAGTCATTCTGAGAATAGTGTATGCGGCGACCGAG
TTGCTCTTGCCCGGCGTCAATACGGGATAATACCGCGCCACATAGCAGAACTTTAAAAGTGCTCATCATT
GGAAAACGTTCTTCGGGGCGAAAACTCTCAAGGATCTTACCGCTGTTGAGATCCAGTTCGATGTAACCCA
CTCGTGCACCCAACTGATCTTCAGCATCTTTTACTTTCACCAGCGTTTCTGGGTGAGCAAAAACAGGAAG
GCAAAATGCCGCAAAAAAGGGAATAAGGGCGACACGGAAATGTTGAATACTCATACTCTTCCTTTTTCAA
TATTATTGAAGCATTTATCAGGGTTATTGTCTCATGAGCGGATACATATTTGAATGTATTTAGAAAAATA
AACAAATAGGGGTTCCGCGCACATTTCCCCGAAAAGTGCCACCTGACGTCGACGGATCGGGAGATCGATC
TCCCGATCCCCTAGGGTCGACTCTCAGTACAATCTGCTCTGATGCCGCATAGTTAAGCCAGTATCTGCTC
CCTGCTTGTGTGTTGGAGGTCGCTGAGTAGTGCGCGAGCAAAATTTAAGCTACAACAAGGCAAGGCTTGA
CCGACAATTGCATGAAGAATCTGCTTAGGGTTAGGCGTTTTGCGCTGCTTCGCGATGTACGGGCCAGATA
TACGCGTTGACATTGATTATTGACTAGTTATTAATAGTAATCAATTACGGGGTCATTAGTTCATAGCCCA
TATATGGAGTTCCGCGTTACATAACTTACGGTAAATGGCCCGCCTGGCTGACCGCCCAACGACCCCCGCC
CATTGACGTCAATAATGACGTATGTTCCCATAGTAACGCCAATAGGGACTTTCCATTGACGTCAATGGGT
GGAGTATTTACGGTAAACTGCCCACTTGGCAGTACATCAAGTGTATC
Features (pLannotate 1.2.2; 17 found; start..end, strand, type, name):
    132..335     +  promoter       CMV promoter: human cytomegalovirus (CMV) immediate early promoter
    377..395     +  promoter       T7 promoter: promoter for bacteriophage T7 RNA polymerase
    412..477     +  CDS            3xFLAG: three tandem FLAG® epitope tags, followed by an enterokinase cleavage site
   1585..1632    +  CDS            ABE(7.10) (fragment): adenine base editor comprising wild-type E. coli TadA fused to the evolved TadA*(7.10) mutant (Gaudelli et al., 2017)
   1633..5733    +  CDS            Cas9 VQR: Streptococcus pyogenes Cas9 endonuclease with the D1135V/R1335Q/T1337R mutations has an altered recognition specificity for the protospacer adjacent motif (PAM) (Kleinstiver et al., 2015)
   5788..6012    +  polyA_signal   bGH poly(A) signal: bovine growth hormone polyadenylation signal
   6016..6037    +  promoter       SV40 promoter (fragment): SV40 enhancer and early promoter
   6042..6058    +  misc_feature   MCS (fragment): pBluescript multiple cloning site
   6107..6123    -  protein_bind   lac operator: The lac repressor binds to the lac operator to inhibit transcription in E. coli. This inhibition can be relieved by adding lactose or isopropyl-β-D-thiogalactopyranoside (IPTG). lac repressor encoded by lacI
   6131..6161    -  promoter       lac promoter: promoter for the E. coli lac operon
   6176..6197    -  protein_bind   CAP binding site: CAP binding activates transcription in the presence of cAMP. E. coli catabolite activator protein
   6210..6302    -  CDS            lacI (fragment): lac repressor; lacI; The lac repressor binds to the lac operator to inhibit transcription in E. coli. This inhibition can be relieved by adding lactose or isopropyl-β-D-thiogalactopyranoside (IPTG).
   6485..7073    -  rep_origin     ori: high-copy-number ColE1/pMB1/pBR322/pUC origin of replication
   7244..8104    -  CDS            AmpR: β-lactamase; bla; confers resistance to ampicillin, carbenicillin, and related antibiotics
   8105..8209    -  promoter       AmpR promoter: bla
   8280..8324    -  misc_feature   bom (fragment): basis of mobility region from pBR322
   8479..131     +  enhancer       CMV enhancer (across the origin): human cytomegalovirus immediate early enhancer
