[The description below was written by a language model from this plasmid's Addgene catalogue record and pLannotate feature annotations shown in this document.]
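Description:
pHdCas9-mammalian is an 8.7 kb mammalian expression plasmid that produces Himar-dCas9, a synthetic fusion of the Himar1 mariner-family transposase to catalytically dead Streptococcus pyogenes Cas9. It was built by Gibson assembly into the backbone of a FokI-dCas9 expression vector. It is maintained in E. coli through a high-copy ColE1/pUC-type origin and an ampicillin resistance gene (β-lactamase with its own promoter). Remnants of lac regulatory elements and a bom fragment are backbone carry-over. No mammalian selection marker is annotated, which suggests use by transient transfection.

The roughly 5.2 kb fusion reading frame is transcribed from the CMV immediate-early enhancer and promoter and terminated by the bovine growth hormone polyadenylation signal. A T7 promoter lies just upstream of the coding sequence. The protein begins with a 3xFLAG epitope for detection. According to the catalogue entry this is followed by an SV40 nuclear localisation signal, although the feature table does not annotate it separately. The stretch between the tag and Cas9 is unannotated and is where the Himar transposase would be expected to sit. A short match labelled as an adenine base editor fragment immediately before Cas9 most likely reflects a shared flexible linker rather than any deaminase sequence. The automated label "Cas9 VQR" for the Cas9 region is a nearest-match call, and the record itself describes the protein as dCas9.

The design tethers a transposase to an RNA-guided but non-cleaving DNA-binding protein, so that transposon insertion is biased toward sites specified by a guide RNA. The plasmid carries neither a guide RNA cassette nor a transposon donor, so both would have to be supplied separately. The stated purpose is simply to express Himar-dCas9 in mammalian cells for programmable, site-directed transposition studies.
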