Addgene plasmid #138415: pHdCas9-mammalian
Purpose: Expression of Himar-dCas9 in mammalian cells
Depositing lab: Harris Wang. Depositing organization: Columbia University. Publication: An Engineered Cas-Transposon System for Programmable and Site-Directed DNA Transpositions. Chen SP, Wang HH. CRISPR J. 2019 Dec;2(6):376-394. doi: 10.1089/crispr.2019.0030. Epub 2019 Nov 19. PubMed 31742433.
Backbone
  Vector backbone: FokI-dCas9 (Addgene 52970)
  Backbone size w/o insert (bp): 3500
  Total vector size (bp): 8727
  Vector type: Mammalian Expression
Growth in bacteria
  Bacterial resistance: Ampicillin, 100 μg/mL
  Growth temperature: 37°C
  Growth strain: DH5alpha
  Copy number: High Copy
Gene/Insert
  Gene/Insert name: Himar-dCas9
  Species: Synthetic
  Insert size (bp): 5196
  Promoter: CMV
  Tag / fusion protein: 3xFLAG (N terminal on backbone); SV40 NLS (N terminal on backbone)
  Cloning method: Gibson Cloning
  Sequencing primers: 5′ TAATACGACTCACTATAGGG; 3′ TAGAAGGCACAGTCGAGG
Terms and licenses: Academic/Nonprofit Terms; Industry Terms: Not Available to Industry
How to cite: pHdCas9-mammalian was a gift from Harris Wang (Addgene plasmid # 138415 ; http://n2t.net/addgene:138415 ; RRID:Addgene_138415)
